>Addgene plasmid #225088 | DRH015_ AAV-hSyn-WT-THR | addgene full sequence | sequence record 444308 | Addgene NGS Result
GTGAGCGAGCGAGCGCGCAGCTGCCTGCAGGGGCGCCTGATGCGGTATTTTCTCCTTACGCATCTGTGCG
GTATTTCACACCGCATA
[95 nt withheld, positions 88-182]
T
[46 nt withheld, positions 184-229]
C
[141 nt withheld, positions 231-371]
CCTTTGACGTTGGAGTCCACGTTCTTT
[37 nt withheld, positions 399-435]
ACTCTATCTCGGGCTATTCTTTTGATTTATAAGGGATTTTGCCGATTTCGGTCTATTGGTTAAAAAATGA
GCTGATTTAACAAAAATTTAACGCGAATTTTAACAAAATATTAACGTTTACAATTTTATGGTGCACTCTC
AGTACAATCTGCTCTGATGCCGCATAGTTACGCCAGCCCCGACACCCGCCAACACCCGCTGACGCGCCCT
GACGGGCTTGTCTGCTCCCGGCATCCGCTTACAGACAAGCTGTGACCGTCTCCGGGAGCTGCATGTGTCA
GAGGTTTTCACCGTCATCACCGAAACGCGCGAGACGAAAGGGCCTCGTGATACGCCTATTTTTATAGGTT
AATGTCATGATAATAATGGTTTCTTAGACGTCAGGTGGCACTTTTCGGGGAAATGTGCGCGGAACCCCTA
TTTGTTTATTTTTCTAAATACATTCAAATATGTATCCGCTCATGAGACAATAACCCTGATAAATGCTTCA
ATAATATTGAAAAAGGAAGAGTATGAGTATTCAACATTTCCGTGTCGCCCTTATTCCCTTTTTTGCGGCA
TTTTGCCTTCCTGTTTTTGCTCACCCAGAAACGCTGGTGAAAGTAAAAGATGCTGAAGATCAGTTGGGTG
CACGAGTGGGTTACATCGAACTGGATCTCAACAGCGGTAAGATCCTTGAGAGTTTTCGCCCCGAAGAACG
TTTTCCAATGATGAGCACTTTTAAAGTTCTGCTATGTGGCGCGGTATTATCCCGTATTGACGCCGGGCAA
GAGCAACTCGGTCGCCGCATACACTATTCTCAGAATGACTTGGTTGAGTACTCACCAGTCACAGAAAAGC
ATCTTACGGATGGCATGACAGTAAGAGAATTATGCAGTGCTGCCATAACCATGAGTGATAACACTGCGGC
CAACTTACTTCTGACAACGATCGGAGGACCGAAGGAGCTAACCGCTTTTTTGCACAACATGGGGGATCAT
GTAACTCGCCTTGATCGTTGGGAACCGGAGCTGAATGAAGCCATACCAAACGACGAGCGTGACACCACGA
TGCCTGTAGCAATGGCAACAACGTTGCGCAAACTATTAACTGGCGAACTACTTACTCTAGCTTCCCGGCA
ACAATTAATAGACTGGATGGAGGCGGATAAAGTTGCAGGACCACTTCTGCGCTCGGCCCTTCCGGCTGGC
TGGTTTATTGCTGATAAATCTGGAGCCGGTGAGCGTGGGTCTCGCGGTATCATTGCAGCACTGGGGCCAG
ATGGTAAGCCCTCCCGTATCGTAGTTATCTACACGACGGGGAGTCAGGCAACTATGGATGAACGAAATAG
ACAGATCGCTGAGATAGGTGCCTCACTGATTAAGCATTGGTAACTGTCAGACCAAGTTTACTCATATATA
CTTTAGATTGATTTAAAACTTCATTTTTAATTTAAAAGGATCTAGGTGAAGATCCTTTTTGATAATCTCA
TGACCAAAATCCCTTAACGTGAGTTTTCGTTCCACTGAGCGTCAGACCCCGTAGAAAAGATCAAAGGATC
TTCTTGAGATCCTTTTTTTCTGCGCGTAATCTGCTGCTTGCAAACAAAAAAACCACCGCTACCAGCGGTG
GTTTGTTTGCCGGATCAAGAGCTACCAACTCTTTTTCCGAAGGTAACTGGCTTCAGCAGAGCGCAGATAC
CAAATACTGTTCTTCTAGTGTAGCCGTAGTTAGGCCACCACTTCAAGAACTCTGTAGCACCGCCTACATA
CCTCGCTCTGCTAATCCTGTTACCAGTGGCTGCTGCCAGTGGCGATAAGTCGTGTCTTACCGGGTTGGAC
TCAAGACGATAGTTACCGGATAAGGCGCAGCGGTCGGGCTGAACGGGGGGTTCGTGCACACAGCCCAGCT
TGGAGCGAACGACCTACACCGAACTGAGATACCTACAGCGTGAGCTATGAGAAAGCGCCACGCTTCCCGA
AGGGAGAAAGGCGGACAGGTATCCGGTAAGCGGCAGGGTCGGAACAGGAGAGCGCACGAGGGAGCTTCCA
GGGGGAAACGCCTGGTATCTTTATAGTCCTGTCGGGTTTCGCCACCTCTGACTTGAGCGTCGATTTTTGT
GATGCTCGTCAGGGGGGCGGAGCCTATGGAAAAACGCCAGCAACGCGGCCTTTTTACGGTTCCTGGCCTT
TTGCTGGCCTTTTGCTCACATGTCCTGCAGGCAGCTGCGCGCTCGCTCGCTCACTGAGGCCGCCCGGGCG
TCGGGCGACCTTTGGTCGCCCGGCCTCAGTGAGCGAGCGAGCGCGCAGAGAGGGAGTGGCCAACTCCATC
ACTAGGGGTTCCTGCGGCCGCACGCGTTTAATTAAGTGTCTAGACTGCAGAGGGCCCTGCGTATGAGTGC
AAGTGGGTTTTAGGACCAGGATGAGGCGGGGTGGGGGTGCCTACCTGACGACCGACCCCGACCCACTGGA
CAAGCACCCAACCCCCATTCCCCAAATTGCGCATCCCCTATCAGAGAGGGGGAGGGGAAACAGGATGCGG
CGAGGCGCGTGCGCACTGCCAGCTTCAGCACCGCGGACAGTGCCTTCGCCCCCGCCTGGCGGCGCGCGCC
ACCGCCGCCTCAGCACTGAAGGCGCGCTGACGTCACTCGCCGGTCCCCCGCAAACTCCCCTTCCCGGCCA
CCTTGGTCGCGTCCGCGCCGCCGCCGGCCCAGCCGGACCGCACCACGCGAGGCGCGAGATAGGGGGGCAC
GGGCGCGACCATCTGCGCTGCGGCGCCGGCGACTCAGCGCTGCCTCAGTCTGCGGTGGGCAGCGGAGGAG
TCGTGTCGTGCCTGAGAGCGCAGTCGAGAAACCGGCTAGAGGATCCGCCACCATGACTCCCAACAGTATG
ACAGAAAATGGCCTTACAGCCTGGGACAAACCGAAGCACTGTCCAGACCGAGAACACGACTGGAAGCTAG
TAGGAATGTCTGAAGCCTGCCTACATAGGAAGAGCCATTCAGAGAGGCGCAGCACGTTGAAAAATGAACA
GTCGTCGCCACATCTCATCCAGACCACTTGGACTAGCTCAATATTCCATCTGGACCATGATGATGTGAAC
GACCAGAGTGTCTCAAGTGCCCAGACCTTCCAAACGGAGGAGAAGAAATGTAAAGGGTACATCCCCAGTT
ACTTAGACAAGGACGAGCTCTGTGTAGTGTGTGGTGACAAAGCCACCGGGTATCACTACCGCTGTATCAC
GTGTGAAGGCTGCAAGGGTTTCTTTAGAAGAACCATTCAGAAAAATCTCCATCCATCCTATTCCTGTAAA
TATGAAGGAAAATGTGTCATAGACAAAGTCACGCGAAATCAGTGCCAGGAATGTCGCTTTAAGAAATGCA
TCTATGTTGGCATGGCAACAGATTTGGTGCTGGATGACAGCAAGAGGCTGGCCAAGAGGAAGCTGATAGA
GGAGAACCGGGAGAAAAGACGGCGGGAAGAGCTGCAGAAGTCCATCGGGCACAAGCCAGAGCCCACAGAC
GAGGAATGGGAGCTCATCAAAACTGTCACCGAAGCCCATGTGGCGACCAACGCCCAAGGCAGCCACTGGA
AGCAAAAACGGAAATTCCTGCCAGAAGACATTGGACAAGCACCAATAGTCAATGCCCCAGAAGGTGGAAA
GGTTGACTTGGAAGCCTTCAGCCATTTTACAAAAATCATCACACCAGCAATTACCAGAGTGGTGGATTTT
GCCAAAAAGTTGCCTATGTTTTGTGAGCTGCCATGTGAAGACCAGATCATCCTCCTCAAAGGCTGCTGCA
TGGAGATCATGTCCCTTCGCGCTGCTGTGCGCTATGACCCAGAAAGTGAGACTTTAACCTTGAATGGGGA
AATGGCAGTGACACGGGGCCAGCTGAAAAATGGGGGTCTTGGGGTGGTGTCAGACGCCATCTTTGACCTG
GGCATGTCTCTGTCTTCTTTCAACCTGGATGACACTGAAGTAGCCCTCCTTCAGGCCGTCCTGCTGATGT
CTTCAGATCGCCCGGGGCTTGCCTGTGTTGAGAGAATAGAAAAGTACCAAGATAGTTTCCTGCTGGCCTT
TGAACACTATATCAATTACCGAAAACACCACGTGACACACTTTTGGCCAAAACTCCTGATGAAGGTGACA
GATCTGCGGATGATAGGAGCCTGCCATGCCAGCCGCTTCCTGCACATGAAGGTGGAATGCCCCACAGAAC
TCTTCCCCCCTTTGTTCTTGGAAGTGTTCGAGGATGGTGGAGGCGGAAGTTACCCATACGATGTTCCAGA
TTACGCTTAGTAAAAGCTTATCGATAATCAACCTCTGGATTACAAAATTTGTGAAAGATTGACTGGTATT
CTTAACTATGTTGCTCCTTTTACGCTATGTGGATACGCTGCTTTAATGCCTTTGTATCATGCTATTGCTT
CCCGTATGGCTTTCATTTTCTCCTCCTTGTATAAATCCTGGTTGCTGTCTCTTTATGAGGAGTTGTGGCC
CGTTGTCAGGCAACGTGGCGTGGTGTGCACTGTGTTTGCTGACGCAACCCCCACTGGTTGGGGCATTGCC
ACCACCTGTCAGCTCCTTTCCGGGACTTTCGCTTTCCCCCTCCCTATTGCCACGGCGGAACTCATCGCCG
CCTGCCTTGCCCGCTGCTGGACAGGGGCTCGGCTGTTGGGCACTGACAATTCCGTGGTGTTGTCGGGGAA
ATCATCGTCCTTTCCTTGGCTGCTCGCCTATGTTGCCACCTGGATTCTGCGCGGGACGTCCTTCTGCTAC
GTCCCTTCGGCCCTCAATCCAGCGGACCTTCCTTCCCGCGGCCTGCTGCCGGCTCTGCGGCCTCTTCCGC
GTCTTCGCCTTCGCCCTCAGACGAGTCGGATCTCCCTTTGGGCCGCCTCCCCGCATCGATACCGAGCGCT
GCTCGAGAGATCTTCGACTGTGCCTTCTAGTTGCCAGCCATCTGTTGTTTGCCCCTCCCCCGTGCCTTCC
TTGACCCTGGAAGGTGCCACTCCCACTGTCCTTTCCTAATAAAATGAGGAAATTGCATCGCATTGTCTGA
GTAGGTGTCATTCTATTCTGGGGGGTGGGGTGGGGCAGGACAGCAAGGGGGAGGATTGGGAAGACAATAG
CAGGCATGAGATCTCACGTGCGGACCGAGCGGCCGCAGGAACCCCTAGTGATGGAGTTGGCCACTCCCTC
TCTGCGCGCTCGCTCGCTCACTGAGGCCGGGCGACCAAAGGTCGCCCGACGCCCGGGCTTTGCCCGGGCG
GCCTCA
Features (pLannotate 1.2.2; 15 found; start..end, strand, type, name):
     36..87      -  misc_feature   bom (fragment): basis of mobility region from pBR322
    106..561     +  rep_origin     f1 ori (sequence partly withheld): f1 bacteriophage origin of replication; arrow indicates direction of (+) strand synthesis
    562..611     -  misc_feature   bom (fragment): basis of mobility region from pBR322
    713..748     -  CDS            rop (fragment): Rop protein, which maintains plasmids at low copy number; rop
    843..947     +  promoter       AmpR promoter: bla
    948..1808    +  CDS            AmpR: β-lactamase; bla; confers resistance to ampicillin, carbenicillin, and related antibiotics
   1979..2567    +  rep_origin     ori: high-copy-number ColE1/pMB1/pBR322/pUC origin of replication
   2640..2667    +  repeat_region  AAV2 ITR (fragment): inverted terminal repeat of adeno-associated virus serotype 2 inverted
   2696..2723    +  repeat_region  AAV2 ITR (fragment): inverted terminal repeat of adeno-associated virus serotype 2 inverted
   2811..3258    +  promoter       hSyn promoter: human synapsin I promoter; confers neuron-specific expression (Kügler et al., 2003)
   3288..4670    +  CDS            THRB: THB_HUMAN - Also known as ERBA2, NR1A2, THR1. Experimental evidence at protein level: Swiss-Prot protein existence level 1. Nuclear hormone receptor that can act as a repressor or activator of transcription. High affinity receptor for thyroid hormones, including triiodothyronine and thyroxine. From Homo sapiens (Human).
   4686..4714    +  CDS            3xHA (fragment): three tandem HA epitope tags
   4731..5319    +  misc_feature   WPRE: woodchuck hepatitis virus posttranscriptional regulatory element
   5353..5464    +  polyA_signal   bGH poly(A) signal: bovine growth hormone polyadenylation signal
   5582..31      +  repeat_region  AAV2 ITR (across the origin): inverted terminal repeat of adeno-associated virus serotype 2 inverted
