[The description below was written by a language model from this plasmid's Addgene catalogue record and pLannotate feature annotations shown in this document.]
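Description:
DRH015_ AAV-hSyn-WT-THR is an adeno-associated virus transfer plasmid of about 5.7 kb, built to express wild-type human thyroid hormone receptor beta (THRB) in neurons. It is propagated in E. coli through a high-copy ColE1/pUC-type origin and selected with ampicillin via the β-lactamase gene and its own promoter. The backbone also carries an f1 phage origin and short remnants of the pBR322 bom and rop regions. The recorded growth strain is recombination-deficient, a common choice for keeping repeat-rich ITR plasmids intact.

The expression cassette lies between AAV2 inverted terminal repeats, the cis elements required for replication and packaging of the intervening DNA into AAV particles when helper functions are supplied in trans. The ITR downstream of the cassette is annotated as a complete element spanning the sequence origin. The upstream one is detected only as two short fragments, which may reflect annotation or sequencing difficulty in this structured region rather than a true truncation.

Within the ITRs, the human synapsin I promoter confers neuron-specific transcription of the THRB coding sequence, which encodes a nuclear receptor that binds thyroid hormones and can activate or repress target genes. A C-terminal HA epitope follows the coding sequence. It is annotated as a short fragment of a 3xHA tag, consistent with the single HA tag described in the catalogue entry, and allows immunodetection of the exogenous receptor. A WPRE boosts transcript stability and expression, and a bovine growth hormone polyadenylation signal terminates the message.

The construct is intended for viral delivery of tagged wild-type receptor to neurons. It was deposited with a study of how thyroid hormone acts on the cortex. The record does not specify a capsid serotype.
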