Addgene plasmid #225088: DRH015_ AAV-hSyn-WT-THR
Purpose: Expression of wild-type thyroid receptor beta (THRB, human) with an HA tag in neurons driven by human synapsin promoter.
Depositing lab: Bernardo Sabatini. Depositing organization: Harvard Medical School. Publication: Thyroid hormone remodels cortex to coordinate body-wide metabolism and exploration. Hochbaum DR, Hulshof L, Urke A, Wang W, Dubinsky AC, Farnsworth HC, Hakim R, Lin S, Kleinberg G, Robertson K, Park C, Solberg A, Yang Y, Baynard C, Nadaf NM, Beron CC, Girasole AE, Chantranupong L, Cortopassi MD, Prouty S, Geistlinger L, Banks AS, Scanlan TS, Datta SR, Greenberg ME, Boulting GL, Macosko EZ, Sabatini BL. Cell. 2024 Oct 3;187(20):5679-5697.e23. doi: 10.1016/j.cell.2024.07.041. Epub 2024 Aug 22. PubMed 39178853.
Backbone
  Vector backbone: AAV
  Vector type: AAV
Growth in bacteria
  Bacterial resistance: Ampicillin, 100 μg/mL
  Growth temperature: 37°C
  Growth strain: NEB Stable
  Copy number: Unknown
Gene/Insert
  Gene/Insert name: WT-THRB
  Species: H. sapiens (human)
  Entrez Gene: THRB (a.k.a. C-ERBA-2, C-ERBA-BETA, ERBA2, GRTH, NR1A2, PRTH, THR1, THRB1, THRB2, THRbeta, THRbeta1, TRb, TRbeta, TRbeta1, Thrbeta2)
Terms and licenses: Academic/Nonprofit Terms; Industry Terms: Not Available to Industry
How to cite: DRH015_ AAV-hSyn-WT-THR was a gift from Bernardo Sabatini (Addgene plasmid # 225088 ; http://n2t.net/addgene:225088 ; RRID:Addgene_225088)
